Addgene plasmid #221346: pET28a-ChmK
Purpose: Express ChmK in E. coli
Depositing lab: Emily Balskus. Depositing organization: Harvard University. Publication: Elucidation of Chalkophomycin Biosynthesis Reveals N-Hydroxypyrrole-Forming Enzymes. Crooke AM, Chand AK, Cui Z, Balskus EP. J Am Chem Soc. 2024 Jun 12;146(23):16268-16280. doi: 10.1021/jacs.4c04712. Epub 2024 May 29. PubMed 38810110.
Backbone
  Vector backbone: pET28a
  Vector type: Bacterial Expression
Growth in bacteria
  Bacterial resistance: Kanamycin, 50 μg/mL
  Growth temperature: 37°C
  Growth strain: DH5alpha
  Copy number: High Copy
Gene/Insert
  Gene/Insert name: chmK
  Species: Streptomyces anulatus ATCC 11523
  Tag / fusion protein: His6 (N terminal on backbone)
  Cloning method: Gibson Cloning
  Sequencing primers: 5′ T7
Terms and licenses: Academic/Nonprofit Terms; Industry Terms: Not Available to Industry
Depositor comments: Please visit https://www.biorxiv.org/content/10.1101/2024.01.24.577118v2 for bioRxiv preprint.
How to cite: pET28a-ChmK was a gift from Emily Balskus (Addgene plasmid # 221346 ; http://n2t.net/addgene:221346 ; RRID:Addgene_221346)
