[The description below was written by a language model from this plasmid's Addgene catalogue record and pLannotate feature annotations shown in this document.]
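Description:
pET28a-ChmK is a bacterial expression plasmid built on the pET28a backbone for producing the ChmK protein from Streptomyces anulatus ATCC 11523 in E. coli. The sequenced record is 6,921 nt. It is maintained through a ColE1/pBR322-type origin accompanied by the bom and rop elements, and is selected with kanamycin through the aph(3')-Ia resistance gene. An f1 phage origin is also present. The short tetracycline-resistance and AmpR-promoter fragments called by the annotation software appear to be backbone remnants rather than functional markers.

The chmK coding sequence, inserted by Gibson assembly, sits downstream of a T7 promoter with an adjacent lac operator and the strong T7 gene 10 ribosome binding site, and is followed by the T7 terminator. The plasmid-borne lacI gene supplies lac repressor, so transcription is held off until IPTG is added in a host that provides T7 RNA polymerase. The protein carries the backbone's N-terminal His6 tag, followed by a thrombin cleavage site that allows the tag to be removed after affinity purification. The His tag region is picked up in the automated table only as a fragment of a composite tag. A His-tag fragment is also annotated just downstream of the insert, but the record does not say whether it is translated.

The roughly 1.6 kb open reading frame is labelled by homology as dhbE, a Bacillus subtilis 2,3-dihydroxybenzoate-adenylating enzyme. This is a similarity match for the chmK insert, not its identity, and it suggests that ChmK resembles aryl acid adenylating enzymes. The associated work concerns chalkophomycin biosynthesis, so the plasmid probably serves to overexpress and purify ChmK for biochemical characterisation.
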