Features (pLannotate 1.2.2; 21 found; start..end, strand, type, name):
     14..63      +  CDS            SET1 (fragment): solubility-enhancement tag derived from T7 phage gene 10B
     71..118     +  terminator     T7 terminator: transcription terminator for bacteriophage T7 RNA polymerase
    155..583     +  rep_origin     f1 ori (sequence partly withheld): f1 bacteriophage origin of replication; arrow indicates direction of (+) strand synthesis
    636..693     +  promoter       AmpR promoter (fragment): bla
    702..1517    -  CDS            KanR: aminoglycoside phosphotransferase; aph(3')-Ia; confers resistance to kanamycin in bacteria or G418 (Geneticin®) in eukaryotes
   1639..2227    +  rep_origin     ori: high-copy-number ColE1/pMB1/pBR322/pUC origin of replication
   2413..2552    -  misc_feature   bom: basis of mobility region from pBR322
   2654..2845    -  CDS            rop: Rop protein, which maintains plasmids at low copy number; rop
   2862..3242    +  CDS            YPB1_ECOLX: Protein predicted: Swiss-Prot protein existence level 4. From Escherichia coli.
   3314..3605    -  CDS            TcR (fragment): tetracycline efflux protein; tet; confers resistance to tetracycline
   3620..3641    -  protein_bind   CAP binding site: CAP binding activates transcription in the presence of cAMP. E. coli catabolite activator protein
   3654..4736    -  CDS            lacI: lac repressor; lacI; The lac repressor binds to the lac operator to inhibit transcription in E. coli. This inhibition can be relieved by adding lactose or isopropyl-β-D-thiogalactopyranoside (IPTG).
   4737..4814    -  promoter       lacI promoter: lacI
   4822..5101    -  CDS            TcR (fragment): tetracycline efflux protein; tet; confers resistance to tetracycline
   5123..5141    +  promoter       T7 promoter: promoter for bacteriophage T7 RNA polymerase
   5142..5166    +  protein_bind   lac operator: The lac repressor binds to the lac operator to inhibit transcription in E. coli. This inhibition can be relieved by adding lactose or isopropyl-β-D-thiogalactopyranoside (IPTG). lac repressor encoded by lacI
   5181..5203    +  RBS            RBS: efficient ribosome binding site from bacteriophage T7 gene 10 (Olins and Rangwala, 1989)
   5222..5238    +  CDS            capTEV™ (fragment): composite tag for in vivo biotinylation, TEV protease cleavage, and 6xHis tagging
   5249..5266    +  CDS            thrombin site: thrombin recognition and cleavage site
   5291..6886    +  CDS            dhbE: DHBE_BACSU - Also known as entE. Experimental evidence at protein level: Swiss-Prot protein existence level 1. Involved in the biosynthesis of the catecholic siderophore bacillibactin. Catalyzes the activation of the carboxylate group of 2,3-dihydroxy-benzoate (DHB), via ATP-dependent PPi exchange reactions, to the acyladenylate. From Bacillus subtilis (strain 168).
   6908..4       +  CDS            9xHis (fragment) (across the origin): 9xHis affinity tag
>Addgene plasmid #221346 | pET28a-ChmK | addgene full sequence | sequence record 438171 | Addgene NGS Result
CCACTGAGATCCGGCTGCTAACAAAGCCCGAAAGGAAGCTGAGTTGGCTGCTGCCACCGCTGAGCAATAA
CTAGCATAACCCCTTGGGGCCTCTAAACGGGTCTTGAGGGGTTTTTTGCTGAAAGGAGGAACTATATCCG
GATTGGCGAATGGG
[124 nt withheld, positions 155-278]
C
[91 nt withheld, positions 280-370]
A
[49 nt withheld, positions 372-420]
CCTTTGACGTTGGAGTCCACGTTCTTT
[37 nt withheld, positions 448-484]
ACCCTATCTCGGTCTATTCTTTTGATTTATAAGGGATTTTGCCGATTTCGGCCTATTGGTTAAAAAATGA
GCTGATTTAACAAAAATTTAACGCGAATTTTAACAAAATATTAACGCTTACAATTTAGGTGGCACTTTTC
GGGGAAATGTGCGCGGAACCCCTATTTGTTTATTTTTCTAAATACATTCAAATATGTATCCGCTCATGAA
TTAATTCTTAGAAAAACTCATCGAGCATCAAATGAAACTGCAATTTATTCATATCAGGATTATCAATACC
ATATTTTTGAAAAAGCCGTTTCTGTAATGAAGGAGAAAACTCACCGAGGCAGTTCCATAGGATGGCAAGA
TCCTGGTATCGGTCTGCGATTCCGACTCGTCCAACATCAATACAACCTATTAATTTCCCCTCGTCAAAAA
TAAGGTTATCAAGTGAGAAATCACCATGAGTGACGACTGAATCCGGTGAGAATGGCAAAAGTTTATGCAT
TTCTTTCCAGACTTGTTCAACAGGCCAGCCATTACGCTCGTCATCAAAATCACTCGCATCAACCAAACCG
TTATTCATTCGTGATTGCGCCTGAGCGAGACGAAATACGCGATCGCTGTTAAAAGGACAATTACAAACAG
GAATCGAATGCAACCGGCGCAGGAACACTGCCAGCGCATCAACAATATTTTCACCTGAATCAGGATATTC
TTCTAATACCTGGAATGCTGTTTTCCCGGGGATCGCAGTGGTGAGTAACCATGCATCATCAGGAGTACGG
ATAAAATGCTTGATGGTCGGAAGAGGCATAAATTCCGTCAGCCAGTTTAGTCTGACCATCTCATCTGTAA
CATCATTGGCAACGCTACCTTTGCCATGTTTCAGAAACAACTCTGGCGCATCGGGCTTCCCATACAATCG
ATAGATTGTCGCACCTGATTGCCCGACATTATCGCGAGCCCATTTATACCCATATAAATCAGCATCCATG
TTGGAATTTAATCGCGGCCTAGAGCAAGACGTTTCCCGTTGAATATGGCTCATAACACCCCTTGTATTAC
TGTTTATGTAAGCAGACAGTTTTATTGTTCATGACCAAAATCCCTTAACGTGAGTTTTCGTTCCACTGAG
CGTCAGACCCCGTAGAAAAGATCAAAGGATCTTCTTGAGATCCTTTTTTTCTGCGCGTAATCTGCTGCTT
GCAAACAAAAAAACCACCGCTACCAGCGGTGGTTTGTTTGCCGGATCAAGAGCTACCAACTCTTTTTCCG
AAGGTAACTGGCTTCAGCAGAGCGCAGATACCAAATACTGTCCTTCTAGTGTAGCCGTAGTTAGGCCACC
ACTTCAAGAACTCTGTAGCACCGCCTACATACCTCGCTCTGCTAATCCTGTTACCAGTGGCTGCTGCCAG
TGGCGATAAGTCGTGTCTTACCGGGTTGGACTCAAGACGATAGTTACCGGATAAGGCGCAGCGGTCGGGC
TGAACGGGGGGTTCGTGCACACAGCCCAGCTTGGAGCGAACGACCTACACCGAACTGAGATACCTACAGC
GTGAGCTATGAGAAAGCGCCACGCTTCCCGAAGGGAGAAAGGCGGACAGGTATCCGGTAAGCGGCAGGGT
CGGAACAGGAGAGCGCACGAGGGAGCTTCCAGGGGGAAACGCCTGGTATCTTTATAGTCCTGTCGGGTTT
CGCCACCTCTGACTTGAGCGTCGATTTTTGTGATGCTCGTCAGGGGGGCGGAGCCTATGGAAAAACGCCA
GCAACGCGGCCTTTTTACGGTTCCTGGCCTTTTGCTGGCCTTTTGCTCACATGTTCTTTCCTGCGTTATC
CCCTGATTCTGTGGATAACCGTATTACCGCCTTTGAGTGAGCTGATACCGCTCGCCGCAGCCGAACGACC
GAGCGCAGCGAGTCAGTGAGCGAGGAAGCGGAAGAGCGCCTGATGCGGTATTTTCTCCTTACGCATCTGT
GCGGTATTTCACACCGCAATGGTGCACTCTCAGTACAATCTGCTCTGATGCCGCATAGTTAAGCCAGTAT
ACACTCCGCTATCGCTACGTGACTGGGTCATGGCTGCGCCCCGACACCCGCCAACACCCGCTGACGCGCC
CTGACGGGCTTGTCTGCTCCCGGCATCCGCTTACAGACAAGCTGTGACCGTCTCCGGGAGCTGCATGTGT
CAGAGGTTTTCACCGTCATCACCGAAACGCGCGAGGCAGCTGCGGTAAAGCTCATCAGCGTGGTCGTGAA
GCGATTCACAGATGTCTGCCTGTTCATCCGCGTCCAGCTCGTTGAGTTTCTCCAGAAGCGTTAATGTCTG
GCTTCTGATAAAGCGGGCCATGTTAAGGGCGGTTTTTTCCTGTTTGGTCACTGATGCCTCCGTGTAAGGG
GGATTTCTGTTCATGGGGGTAATGATACCGATGAAACGAGAGAGGATGCTCACGATACGGGTTACTGATG
ATGAACATGCCCGGTTACTGGAACGTTGTGAGGGTAAACAACTGGCGGTATGGATGCGGCGGGACCAGAG
AAAAATCACTCAGGGTCAATGCCAGCGCTTCGTTAATACAGATGTAGGTGTTCCACAGGGTAGCCAGCAG
CATCCTGCGATGCAGATCCGGAACATAATGGTGCAGGGCGCTGACTTCCGCGTTTCCAGACTTTACGAAA
CACGGAAACCGAAGACCATTCATGTTGTTGCTCAGGTCGCAGACGTTTTGCAGCAGCAGTCGCTTCACGT
TCGCTCGCGTATCGGTGATTCATTCTGCTAACCAGTAAGGCAACCCCGCCAGCCTAGCCGGGTCCTCAAC
GACAGGAGCACGATCATGCGCACCCGTGGGGCCGCCATGCCGGCGATAATGGCCTGCTTCTCGCCGAAAC
GTTTGGTGGCGGGACCAGTGACGAAGGCTTGAGCGAGGGCGTGCAAGATTCCGAATACCGCAAGCGACAG
GCCGATCATCGTCGCGCTCCAGCGAAAGCGGTCCTCGCCGAAAATGACCCAGAGCGCTGCCGGCACCTGT
CCTACGAGTTGCATGATAAAGAAGACAGTCATAAGTGCGGCGACGATAGTCATGCCCCGCGCCCACCGGA
AGGAGCTGACTGGGTTGAAGGCTCTCAAGGGCATCGGTCGAGATCCCGGTGCCTAATGAGTGAGCTAACT
TACATTAATTGCGTTGCGCTCACTGCCCGCTTTCCAGTCGGGAAACCTGTCGTGCCAGCTGCATTAATGA
ATCGGCCAACGCGCGGGGAGAGGCGGTTTGCGTATTGGGCGCCAGGGTGGTTTTTCTTTTCACCAGTGAG
ACGGGCAACAGCTGATTGCCCTTCACCGCCTGGCCCTGAGAGAGTTGCAGCAAGCGGTCCACGCTGGTTT
GCCCCAGCAGGCGAAAATCCTGTTTGATGGTGGTTAACGGCGGGATATAACATGAGCTGTCTTCGGTATC
GTCGTATCCCACTACCGAGATATCCGCACCAACGCGCAGCCCGGACTCGGTAATGGCGCGCATTGCGCCC
AGCGCCATCTGATCGTTGGCAACCAGCATCGCAGTGGGAACGATGCCCTCATTCAGCATTTGCATGGTTT
GTTGAAAACCGGACATGGCACTCCAGTCGCCTTCCCGTTCCGCTATCGGCTGAATTTGATTGCGAGTGAG
ATATTTATGCCAGCCAGCCAGACGCAGACGCGCCGAGACAGAACTTAATGGGCCCGCTAACAGCGCGATT
TGCTGGTGACCCAATGCGACCAGATGCTCCACGCCCAGTCGCGTACCGTCTTCATGGGAGAAAATAATAC
TGTTGATGGGTGTCTGGTCAGAGACATCAAGAAATAACGCCGGAACATTAGTGCAGGCAGCTTCCACAGC
AATGGCATCCTGGTCATCCAGCGGATAGTTAATGATCAGCCCACTGACGCGTTGCGCGAGAAGATTGTGC
ACCGCCGCTTTACAGGCTTCGACGCCGCTTCGTTCTACCATCGACACCACCACGCTGGCACCCAGTTGAT
CGGCGCGAGATTTAATCGCCGCGACAATTTGCGACGGCGCGTGCAGGGCCAGACTGGAGGTGGCAACGCC
AATCAGCAACGACTGTTTGCCCGCCAGTTGTTGTGCCACGCGGTTGGGAATGTAATTCAGCTCCGCCATC
GCCGCTTCCACTTTTTCCCGCGTTTTCGCAGAAACGTGGCTGGCCTGGTTCACCACGCGGGAAACGGTCT
GATAAGAGACACCGGCATACTCTGCGACATCGTATAACGTTACTGGTTTCACATTCACCACCCTGAATTG
ACTCTCTTCCGGGCGCTATCATGCCATACCGCGAAAGGTTTTGCGCCATTCGATGGTGTCCGGGATCTCG
ACGCTCTCCCTTATGCGACTCCTGCATTAGGAAGCAGCCCAGTAGTAGGTTGAGGCCGTTGAGCACCGCC
GCCGCAAGGAATGGTGCATGCAAGGAGATGGCGCCCAACAGTCCCCCGGCCACGGGGCCTGCCACCATAC
CCACGCCGAAACAAGCGCTCATGAGCCCGAAGTGGCGAGCCCGATCTTCCCCATCGGTGATGTCGGCGAT
ATAGGCGCCAGCAACCGCACCTGTGGCGCCGGTGATGCCGGCCACGATGCGTCCGGCGTAGAGGATCGAG
ATCTCGATCCCGCGAAATTAATACGACTCACTATAGGGGAATTGTGAGCGGATAACAATTCCCCTCTAGA
AATAATTTTGTTTAACTTTAAGAAGGAGATATACCATGGGCAGCAGCCATCATCATCATCATCACAGCAG
CGGCCTGGTGCCGCGCGGCAGCCATATGACCGCCGATGTGGTTGGCTGGCCGGCCACGGATGCCGAGAAA
TATCGGAACGCCGGATACTGGCGAGGGGAGTCCTTCGCCCAGTTCCTGAGCGCCCGGACCCGGGCGTACG
GCGACCGGACCGCCGTCGTCGACGACCGGACCCGGCTGAGCTACGCCGAGTTGGACGAGCAGTCCGACCG
GGTGGCACGGGGGCTCGCGGACCTCGGGATCGCCGCCGGTGACCGGGTGCTGGTCCAGCTCCCCAACCGG
GTGGAGTTCCTGCTGCTCTGGTTCGCGCTGATGAAGACCGGCGCGGTGCCGGTCCACACCCAGCCGGGCC
ACCGCAGCAGCGAGATCACCCACCTGGCCCGCCTCTCCGGGGCGGTGGCCTACGTCATCCCCGACAAGCA
CGCGGACTTCGACCACCGGCTGCTGGCCCAGGCCGTACGGAACGACAGCCCGGCCCTCAAGCACGTGGTC
GTGGTCGGCGACCCGGGACACGGCACCGGATTCACCTCCTTCGCGGACCTGTTGACGGACCGGCCGGCCG
CCAGGACGCCGAAGTCCCGTGCCTGGGGCGAGGACATGGCGCTCCTGCTGCTCTCCGGAGGCACCACCGG
GCTGCCCAAGCTCATCCCCCGCACCCACGACGACTACCTCTACAACGGGCGTGCCGCGGCCGAGGTCTGC
GAGCTGACCAGCCGGTCCGTCTATCTCGCGGCGCTGCCGGTGGCGTTCAACTACACGATGAACTGCCCGG
GTGTGCTGGGGACCCTCGGCGTCGGCGGGAAGGTCGTCCTGGCGAGCAACCCGGACCCGGACTACTGCTT
CGGCCTGATCGGGCGCGAGGGCGTCACCATCGCCGCCATCAACCCGCAGATGGCGCCCGTCTGGCTGGAC
GAGGTGTCGATGACCGACGCCGACCTGTCCACCCTGCGGGTCCTCCAGATCGGCAGCGCGCGGCTGGCCG
ACGAGCAGGCCGAGCGGATGACCGCCGGGTTCGGCTGCACGATCCAGCAGGTGTTCGGGATGGCCGAGGG
CCTGCTCTGCCTGACCCGGCTCACCGACCCTCCGGAGATCATCAACTCGGTCCAGGGCCGGCCGATCTCG
CCTGCCGACGAGGTACGGGTGGTGGGACCGGACGACCGGGAGGTGGGCGAGGGCGAGGAGGGCGAACTCC
TCACCCGCGGCCCGTACACCCTGCGCGGCTACTACCGGGCGGCGGAGCACAACGCCAGGAGCTTCACCCC
GGACGGCTTCTACCGCAGCGGCGATCTCGTACGCCGGCTGCCGTCCGGACACCTCATCGTGGTGGGGCGG
TCGAAGGACCAGATCAACCGGGGCGGCGAGAAGATCCCGGCCACCGAGGTCGAGGGCCACCTGCTGGCCC
ACCCCGGGATCCGGTCGGTCGCCCTGGTGGCCGCGCCCGACCCCGACTTCGGCGAGCGGCCCGTCGCCTT
CGTCGTGCCGGCCGGCGGGCCGGCCCCGGACCGCAGGGACCTCGCGGCCTTCCTCGCCGAGAGGGGACTG
GCCGCCTACAAGGCGCCCGCCGAGGTGCGGACGATCGACGCGATGCCGCTGACCCCCGTCGGAAAGATCG
ACAAGAAGGTGCTGGCCGCCTCGCTCCGGGAGGGGTCGGCCGGATGACTCGAGCACCACCACCACCA
